Addgene plasmid #128727: pCPP5616
Purpose: Phytopathogen Pseudomonas syringae pv. tomato type III secretion system effector (gene lacking stop codon) Gateway donor clone
Depositing lab: Alan Collmer. Depositing organization: Cornell University. Publication: A survey of the Pseudomonas syringae pv. tomato DC3000 type III secretion system effector repertoire reveals several effectors that are deleterious when expressed in Saccharomyces cerevisiae. Munkvold KR, Martin ME, Bronstein PA, Collmer A. Mol Plant Microbe Interact. 2008 Apr;21(4):490-502. doi: 10.1094/MPMI-21-4-0490. PubMed 18321194.
Backbone
  Vector backbone: pENTR/SD/D-TOPO
  Vector type: Bacterial Expression
Growth in bacteria
  Bacterial resistance: Kanamycin, 50 μg/mL
  Growth temperature: 37°C
  Growth strain: DH5alpha
  Copy number: High Copy
Gene/Insert
  Gene/Insert name: avrPtoB
  Species: Pseudomonas syringae
  Cloning method: TOPO Cloning
Terms and licenses: Academic/Nonprofit Terms; Industry Terms: Not Available to Industry
Depositor comments: Also reference: PMID 29742421.
How to cite: pCPP5616 was a gift from Alan Collmer (Addgene plasmid # 128727 ; http://n2t.net/addgene:128727 ; RRID:Addgene_128727)
