[The description below was written by a language model from this plasmid's Addgene catalogue record and pLannotate feature annotations shown in this document.]
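Description:
pCPP5616 is a Gateway entry (donor) clone built on the pENTR/SD/D-TOPO backbone, carrying the Pseudomonas syringae pv. tomato type III secretion system effector gene avrPtoB (also annotated as hopAB2). It is a small (about 4.3 kb) high-copy plasmid maintained in E. coli through a ColE1/pUC-type origin of replication and selected with kanamycin through an aminoglycoside phosphotransferase (KanR) gene. The insert was introduced by directional TOPO cloning.

The effector coding sequence lies between the attL1 and attL2 recombination sites, so it can be moved by an LR Clonase reaction into any compatible attR-containing destination vector. The gene was deliberately cloned without its stop codon, which allows in-frame C-terminal fusions to tags or reporters supplied by the destination vector. A bacteriophage T7 gene 10 ribosome binding site sits between attL1 and the start of the open reading frame, so it transfers with the gene and can support translation in bacterial hosts. The rrnB T1 and T2 terminators upstream of attL1 insulate the cassette from read-through transcription, and a T7 promoter lies beyond attL2, oriented back toward the insert. Short lacI and lacZα fragments detected in the annotation appear to be backbone remnants rather than functional genes.

AvrPtoB is an effector with E3 ubiquitin ligase activity that suppresses programmed cell death and immunity in susceptible plants, but triggers a Pto/Prf-dependent hypersensitive response in resistant tomato. The clone belongs to an effector collection associated with a survey of the DC3000 repertoire, in which effectors were expressed in Saccharomyces cerevisiae to identify deleterious ones. It serves as a source for building such expression constructs.
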