Features (pLannotate 1.2.2; 11 found; start..end, strand, type, name):
     10..1668    +  CDS            hopAB2: HPAB2_PSESM - Also known as avrPtoB. Experimental evidence at protein level: Swiss-Prot protein existence level 1. Effector protein involved in gene-for-gene resistance in tomato plants. It is recognized by the host Pto resistance protein and elicits Pto and Prf-dependent hypersensitive response (HR) and programmed cell death (PCD), resulting in host immunity. In susceptible plants, acts as a virulence factor by suppressing PCD and HR-based plant immunity. This function requires its E3 ubiquitin ligase activity probably by recruiting E2 enzymes and transferring ubiquitin molecules to cellular
   1688..1787    -  protein_bind   attL2: mutant version of attL; recombination site for the Gateway® LR reaction LR Clonase™
   1805..1823    -  promoter       T7 promoter: promoter for bacteriophage T7 RNA polymerase
   1957..2766    +  CDS            KanR: aminoglycoside phosphotransferase; aph(3')-Ia; confers resistance to kanamycin in bacteria or G418 (Geneticin®) in eukaryotes
   2913..3501    +  rep_origin     ori: high-copy-number ColE1/pMB1/pBR322/pUC origin of replication
   3684..3776    +  CDS            lacI (fragment): lac repressor; lacI; The lac repressor binds to the lac operator to inhibit transcription in E. coli. This inhibition can be relieved by adding lactose or isopropyl-β-D-thiogalactopyranoside (IPTG).
   3831..3858    -  terminator     rrnB T2 terminator: transcription terminator T2 from the E. coli rrnB gene
   3990..4033    +  terminator     rrnB T1 terminator: Escherichia coli rrnB; transcription terminator T1 from the E. coli rrnB gene
   4080..4116    -  CDS            lacZα (fragment): LacZα fragment of β-galactosidase; lacZ fragment
   4132..4231    +  protein_bind   attL1: mutant version of attL; recombination site for the Gateway® LR reaction LR Clonase™
   4243..4263    +  RBS            RBS: efficient ribosome binding site from bacteriophage T7 gene 10 (Olins and Rangwala, 1989)
>Addgene plasmid #128727 | pCPP5616 | addgene full sequence | sequence record 252560 | Addgene NGS Result
CCCTTCACCATGGCGGGTATCAATAGAGCGGGACCATCGGGCGCTTATTTTGTTGGCCACACAGACCCCG
AGCCAGTATCGGGGCAAGCACACGGATCCGGCAGCGGCGCCAGCTCCTCGAACAGTCCGCAGGTTCAGCC
GCGACCCTCGAATACTCCCCCGTCGAACGCGCCCGCACCGCCGCCAACCGGACGTGAGAGGCTTTCACGA
TCCACGGCGCTGTCGCGCCAAACCAGGGAGTGGCTGGAGCAGGGTATGCCTACAGCGGAGGATGCCAGCG
TGCGTCGTAGGCCACAGGTGACTGCCGATGCCGCAACGCCGCGTGCAGAGGCAAGACGCACGCCGGAGGC
AACTGCCGATGCCAGCGCACCGCGTAGAGGGGCGGTTGCACACGCCAACAGTATCGTTCAGCAATTGGTC
AGTGAGGGCGCTGATATTTCGCATACTCGTAACATGCTCCGCAATGCAATGAATGGCGACGCAGTCGCTT
TTTCTCGAGTAGAACAGAACATATTTCGCCAGCATTTCCCGAACATGCCCATGCATGGAATCAGCCGAGA
TTCGGAACTCGCTATCGAGCTCCGTGGGGCGCTTCGTCGAGCGGTTCACCAACAGGCGGCGTCAGCGCCA
GTGAGGTCGCCCACGCCAACACCGGCCAGCCCTGCGGCATCATCATCGGGCAGCAGTCAGCGTTCTTTAT
TTGGACGGTTTGCCCGTTTGATGGCGCCAAACCAGGGACGGTCGTCGAACACTGCCGCCTCTCAGACGCC
GGTCGACAGGAGCCCGCCACGCGTCAACCAAAGACCCATACGCGTCGACAGGGCTGCGATGCGTAATCGT
GGCAATGACGAGGCGGACGCCGCGCTGCGGGGGTTAGTACAACAGGGGGTCAATTTAGAGCACCTGCGCA
CGGCCCTTGAAAGACATGTAATGCAGCGCCTCCCTATCCCCCTCGATATAGGCAGCGCGTTGCAGAATGT
GGGAATTAACCCAAGTATCGACTTGGGGGAAAGCCTTGTGCAACATCCCCTGCTGAATTTGAATGTAGCG
TTGAATCGCATGCTGGGGCTGCGTCCCAGCGCTGAAAGAGCGCCTCGTCCAGCCGTCCCCGTGGCTCCCG
CGACCGCCTCCAGGCGACCGGATGGTACGCGTGCAACACGATTGCGGGTGATGCCGGAGCGGGAGGATTA
CGAAAATAATGTGGCTTATGGAGTGCGCTTGCTTAACCTGAACCCGGGGGTGGGGGTAAGGCAGGCTGTT
GCGGCCTTTGTAACCGACCGGGCTGAGCGGCCAGCAGTGGTGGCTAATATCCGGGCAGCCCTGGACCCTA
TCGCGTCACAATTCAGTCAGCTGCGCACAATTTCGAAGGCCGATGCTGAATCTGAAGAGCTGGGTTTTAA
GGATGCGGCAGATCATCACACGGATGACGTGACGCACTGTCTTTTTGGCGGAGAATTGTCGCTGAGTAAT
CCGGATCAGCAGGTGATCGGTTTGGCGGGTAATCCGACGGACACGTCGCAGCCTTACAGCCAAGAGGGAA
ATAAGGACCTGGCGTTCATGGATATGAAAAAACTTGCCCAATTCCTCGCAGGCAAGCCTGAGCATCCGAT
GACCAGAGAAACGCTTAACGCCGAAAATATCGCCAAGTATGCTTTTAGAATAGTCCCCTGCAAGGGTGGG
CGCGCCGACCCAGCTTTCTTGTACAAAGTTGGCATTATAAGAAAGCATTGCTTATCAATTTGTTGCAACG
AACAGGTCACTATCAGTCAAAATAAAATCATTATTTGCCATCCAGCTGATATCCCCTATAGTGAGTCGTA
TTACATGGTCATAGCTGTTTCCTGGCAGCTCTGGCCCGTGTCTCAAAATCTCTGATGTTACATTGCACAA
GATAAAAATATATCATCATGAACAATAAAACTGTCTGCTTACATAAACAGTAATACAAGGGGTGTTATGA
GCCATATTCAACGGGAAACGTCGAGGCCGCGATTAAATTCCAACATGGATGCTGATTTATATGGGTATAA
ATGGGCTCGCGATAATGTCGGGCAATCAGGTGCGACAATCTATCGCTTGTATGGGAAGCCCGATGCGCCA
GAGTTGTTTCTGAAACATGGCAAAGGTAGCGTTGCCAATGATGTTACAGATGAGATGGTCAGACTAAACT
GGCTGACGGAATTTATGCCTCTTCCGACCATCAAGCATTTTATCCGTACTCCTGATGATGCATGGTTACT
CACCACTGCGATCCCCGGAAAAACAGCATTCCAGGTATTAGAAGAATATCCTGATTCAGGTGAAAATATT
GTTGATGCGCTGGCAGTGTTCCTGCGCCGGTTGCATTCGATTCCTGTTTGTAATTGTCCTTTTAACAGCG
ATCGCGTATTTCGTCTCGCTCAGGCGCAATCACGAATGAATAACGGTTTGGTTGATGCGAGTGATTTTGA
TGACGAGCGTAATGGCTGGCCTGTTGAACAAGTCTGGAAAGAAATGCATAAACTTTTGCCATTCTCACCG
GATTCAGTCGTCACTCATGGTGATTTCTCACTTGATAACCTTATTTTTGACGAGGGGAAATTAATAGGTT
GTATTGATGTTGGACGAGTCGGAATCGCAGACCGATACCAGGATCTTGCCATCCTATGGAACTGCCTCGG
TGAGTTTTCTCCTTCATTACAGAAACGGCTTTTTCAAAAATATGGTATTGATAATCCTGATATGAATAAA
TTGCAGTTTCATTTGATGCTCGATGAGTTTTTCTAATCAGAATTGGTTAATTGGTTGTAACACTGGCAGA
GCATTACGCTGACTTGACGGGACGGCGCAAGCTCATGACCAAAATCCCTTAACGTGAGTTACGCGTCGTT
CCACTGAGCGTCAGACCCCGTAGAAAAGATCAAAGGATCTTCTTGAGATCCTTTTTTTCTGCGCGTAATC
TGCTGCTTGCAAACAAAAAAACCACCGCTACCAGCGGTGGTTTGTTTGCCGGATCAAGAGCTACCAACTC
TTTTTCCGAAGGTAACTGGCTTCAGCAGAGCGCAGATACCAAATACTGTTCTTCTAGTGTAGCCGTAGTT
AGGCCACCACTTCAAGAACTCTGTAGCACCGCCTACATACCTCGCTCTGCTAATCCTGTTACCAGTGGCT
GCTGCCAGTGGCGATAAGTCGTGTCTTACCGGGTTGGACTCAAGACGATAGTTACCGGATAAGGCGCAGC
GGTCGGGCTGAACGGGGGGTTCGTGCACACAGCCCAGCTTGGAGCGAACGACCTACACCGAACTGAGATA
CCTACAGCGTGAGCTATGAGAAAGCGCCACGCTTCCCGAAGGGAGAAAGGCGGACAGGTATCCGGTAAGC
GGCAGGGTCGGAACAGGAGAGCGCACGAGGGAGCTTCCAGGGGGAAACGCCTGGTATCTTTATAGTCCTG
TCGGGTTTCGCCACCTCTGACTTGAGCGTCGATTTTTGTGATGCTCGTCAGGGGGGCGGAGCCTATGGAA
AAACGCCAGCAACGCGGCCTTTTTACGGTTCCTGGCCTTTTGCTGGCCTTTTGCTCACATGTTCTTTCCT
GCGTTATCCCCTGATTCTGTGGATAACCGTATTACCGCCTTTGAGTGAGCTGATACCGCTCGCCGCAGCC
GAACGACCGAGCGCAGCGAGTCAGTGAGCGAGGAAGCGGAAGAGCGCCCAATACGCAAACCGCCTCTCCC
CGCGCGTTGGCCGATTCATTAATGCAGCTGGCACGACAGGTTTCCCGACTGGAAAGCGGGCAGTGAGCGC
AACGCAATTAATACGCGTACCGCTAGCCAGGAAGAGTTTGTAGAAACGCAAAAAGGCCATCCGTCAGGAT
GGCCTTCTGCTTAGTTTGATGCCTGGCAGTTTATGGCGGGCGTCCTGCCCGCCACCCTCCGGGCCGTTGC
TTCACAACGTTCAAATCCGCTCCCGGCGGATTTGTCCTACTCAGGAGAGCGTTCACCGACAAACAACAGA
TAAAACGAAAGGCCCAGTCTTCCGACTGAGCCTTTCGTTTTATTTGATGCCTGGCAGTTCCCTACTCTCG
CGTTAACGCTAGCATGGATGTTTTCCCAGTCACGACGTTGTAAAACGACGGCCAGTCTTAAGCTCGGGCC
CCAAATAATGATTTTATTTTGACTGATAGTGACCTGTTCGTTGCAACAAATTGATGAGCAATGCTTTTTT
ATAATGCCAACTTTGTACAAAAAAGCAGGCTCCGCGGCCGCCTTGTTTAACTTTAAGAAGGAG
